>Addgene plasmid #63032 | Or42a-Gal4 | addgene partial sequence | sequence record 108904 | pCasper-F 5'-gggttttattaacttacat-3'
CGCCGGGGATCAGATCCGCGGCCGCTCTAGCCCTCTTCCCTAAAACGAGACCCCCACAAACAATATATTT
GCAAAATGTTTGCTTAAATAGGAATTTTTTAGAATTCTCTAAATAAAGACTTCTATTAGCGATTTCACGC
AAAACTGCCGCGGACACACTTTTGAGAAACGATTTTATTTTTATACTCATTACTCGTAGAGATAAAGGGT
ATACTAGATTCGTTGAAAAGTATGTAACAGGTAGAATAAAGTATATATATTCTTTATCAGGATCAAACGC
CGAGTCGATCGCCGGATTGTACTCCGTATGAACGTCGAGATCTCAGGCACTATAAAAATAGATTTAGCAT
ACATATCATCAAACCGCCCAAAAATGCAAAGCCCACACTTTTGAAAAATATTTTCACATTTATATTAGTC
TTGTAAATTTCTGAAACGCCCACACTTTTAAACCAATTTTGAATTTTTGTTCATTATTTATTACTATTTT
TTCCCTATTTCTACCGATAATCCAAAAAATTTAAATTTCTCCTTCCCACTTCCAGCTGAGTAACACGTAA
CTGATAGTCGGGAAACTCGACTACAGCATTCTCTCTTGTTCTTTATAATATTTTGAACTGTCACTTTCTA
TCGATTTCCTATCTCCACTCTTACGCCCTTTCATGAGAACTTAGAAAAAATGTTGGGTTTTGTTACGATA
TTGCTGCCAAAATGTTATCTATATACTTACATTGCGTTGCAAAATACCATCCTAACCTACCTTGAGTCCT
TCATTTCGGTTTAGGTCAGGCGACCTGAAATTCAGATTTCAGGATCATAATTTATAGCTTCAGATCTAAT
CAGTGTATTTACCTTTGTCGCAAAAAAATAAATATACACTGTATATGCCCTAAAGGCATGGGTAATATCA
CATTCAAAATAGTATTTATGTACTTGAATGAGGGG
