>Addgene plasmid #63032 | Or42a-Gal4 | addgene partial sequence | sequence record 108906 | GAL4Nterm-R 5'-tcagatgtgccctagtcagc-3'
GGAGAGTAGCGACACTCCCAGTTGTTCTTCAGACACTTGGCGCACTTCGGTTTTTCTTTGGAGCACTTGA
GCTTTTTAAGTCGGCAAATATCGCATGCTTGTTCGATAGAAGACAGAAGCTTGATATCGCCTCCCAGACC
GGCAACGAAAATCACGTTCTTGTTGGTCAAAGTAAACGACATGGTGACTTCTTTTTTGCTTTAGCAGGCT
CTTTCGATCCCCGGGAATTGGTCGACTCTAGCGGTACCGTACCCTAGAGGATCGCTCGAGGTTTAAACAG
ATCTGCATGCTCTAGAGGATCCGCCCAGTGAATGCACTCTAATTTCAACAATTGAACTAAAGCACCGTCT
GCAATGTCCTTTTATAGGGCCGCCAATGGCGTGATTATAAGTCCATCAATCGTCAATTAGATAATTCATA
GGCGACACTTGAAAACTCGTTTGTGGAAATCAATTACTCAAGGGGTAATAAAGTTTACTAAAGTCTGCAG
TGTATAGATTGAAATACCCTTCTCTCTATTAGTCATTGCAGAGGGTTGACACAATTCAAATGACCTAAAG
AATGAAAGCCCATTGGATAACGCTTCACATAAGTGTAAAAGTTTACACTATTCCATTAATAAATGATGAT
TCCCTTAGCACGACGAAAAAATTAACAGGCTGCAATCGTTCACAAAGAAGAGGATTTAGTTTGCATTTGT
GTTCTGTTTAAGACATCGGTAGCACATTTATGGAAAATATAGAAAAAATAATAATAATATTAAAATATAT
TTATTTAAACCATTAGTGGGGAGTGCGAACGAGAAGTTTCAACATGTTTTAAAATATTTTGTAAATAGAA
ATTTGTGAGGAAACAAGAGAGAATGATCTAGTCGAGTTCCCCGACTATCAGATACCCGTTACTCAGCTAG
TGTGATTGCAAACGCAAAAATGATATTGGGGAATAAAATTAGGAAA
