[The description below was written by a language model from this plasmid's Addgene catalogue record.]
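Description:
Or42a-Gal4 is a Drosophila transgenesis and expression plasmid built on the pCasperAUG-Gal4-X backbone, an insect expression vector of roughly 12 kb before insertion. It is propagated in E. coli under ampicillin selection; the copy number is not recorded, and no feature table is provided, so the bacterial origin and any fly transformation marker or transposon ends are not explicitly documented. The pCasper name points to the family of P-element vectors commonly used for germline transformation, but the record does not list these elements.

The insert is about 4.2 kb of Drosophila melanogaster Or42a odorant receptor promoter sequence, cloned between NotI and BamHI sites, both of which are retained, immediately 5' of the Gal4 coding region carried on the backbone. That coding region encodes a fusion of the first 18 amino acids of Drosophila ADH to yeast Gal4 residues 1-881, so the ADH portion presumably supplies the start codon (the "AUG" in the backbone name) and the full-length Gal4 transcriptional activator follows. The Or42a regulatory DNA therefore determines where and when Gal4 is produced.

The stated purpose is to express Gal4 in the pattern of the Or42a odorant receptor. In flies carrying this driver, Gal4 activates any UAS-linked transgene, such as a reporter or effector, in Or42a-expressing cells. This makes it possible to label or manipulate that class of olfactory neurons, consistent with the associated work on the genetic and functional organization of the antennal lobe.
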