Addgene plasmid #63032: Or42a-Gal4
Purpose: To express Gal4 in the pattern of the Drosophila melanogaster odorant receptor Or42a, using the promoter sequences of the gene cloned 5' of Gal4
Depositing lab: Leslie Vosshall. Depositing organization: Rockefeller University. Publication: Genetic and functional subdivision of the Drosophila antennal lobe. Fishilevich E, Vosshall LB. Curr Biol. 2005 Sep 6;15(17):1548-53. 10.1016/j.cub.2005.07.066 PubMed 16139209.
Backbone
  Vector backbone: pCasperAUG-Gal4-X
  Backbone manufacturer: Leslie Vosshall Lab
  Backbone size w/o insert (bp): 12000
  Vector type: Insect Expression
Growth in bacteria
  Bacterial resistance: Ampicillin, 100 μg/mL
  Growth temperature: 37°C
  Growth strain: DH5alpha
  Copy number: Unknown
Gene/Insert
  Gene/Insert name: Drosophila melanogaster Or42a promoter
  Species: D. melanogaster (fly)
  Insert size (bp): 4184
  Tag / fusion protein: Drosophila ADH (aa's 1-18) fused to Yeast Gal4 (aa's 1-881) (C terminal on backbone)
  Cloning method: Restriction Enzyme; 5′ cloning site NotI (not destroyed); 3′ cloning site BamHI (not destroyed)
  Sequencing primers: 5′ pCasper-F 5'-gggttttattaacttacat-3'; 3′ GAL4Nterm-R 5'-tcagatgtgccctagtcagc-3'
Terms and licenses: Academic/Nonprofit Terms; Industry Terms: Not Available to Industry
How to cite: Or42a-Gal4 was a gift from Leslie Vosshall (Addgene plasmid # 63032 ; http://n2t.net/addgene:63032 ; RRID:Addgene_63032)
